Addgene plasmid #66246: CCRL2-Tango
Purpose: Expression of G protein-coupled receptors for PRESTO-Tango: parallel receptorome expression and screening via transcriptional output, with transcriptional activation following arrestin translocation
Depositing lab: Bryan Roth. Depositing organization: University of North Carolina at Chapel Hill. Publication: PRESTO-Tango as an open-source resource for interrogation of the druggable human GPCRome. Kroeze WK, Sassano MF, Huang XP, Lansu K, McCorvy JD, Giguere PM, Sciaky N, Roth BL. Nat Struct Mol Biol. 2015 May;22(5):362-9. doi: 10.1038/nsmb.3014. Epub 2015 Apr 20. PubMed 25895059.
Backbone
  Vector backbone: empty Tango
  Backbone size w/o insert (bp): 6632
  Vector type: Mammalian Expression
  Selectable markers: Neomycin (select with G418)
Growth in bacteria
  Bacterial resistance: Ampicillin, 100 μg/mL
  Growth temperature: 37°C
  Growth strain: DH5alpha
  Copy number: High Copy
Gene/Insert
  Gene/Insert name: CCRL2
  Species: H. sapiens (human)
  Insert size (bp): 1032
  Entrez Gene: CCRL2 (a.k.a. ACKR5, CKRX, CRAM, CRAM-A, CRAM-B, HCR)
  Promoter: CMV
  Tag / fusion protein: FLAG (N terminal on backbone)
  Cloning method: Restriction Enzyme; 5′ cloning site NotI (not destroyed); 3′ cloning site XhoI (unknown if destroyed)
  Sequencing primers: 5′ CMV-F; 3′ Tet-R
Terms and licenses: Academic/Nonprofit Terms; Industry Terms: Not Available to Industry
Depositor comments: Please note: Most of the PRESTO-Tango vectors do not contain the XhoI cut site downstream of the tTA sequence and instead carry an XbaI site. If you need to perform an XhoI digest we recommend sequencing with a forward primer at the C-terminus of tTA to determine which of the two sites is present. Suggested primer: 5-gagctccacttagacggcgagg-3. Original backbone was pcDNA3.1(+). These plasmids were generated as part of the Illuminating the Druggable Genome (IDG) program sponsored by the NIH Common Fund. The goal of this program is to identify, gather, and distribute information and resources for proteins that currently are not well-studied yet belong to commonly drug-targeted protein families: protein kinases, non-olfactory G-protein coupled receptors (GPCRs), and ion channels. The IDG program is designed to develop fundamental research tools for understudied proteins, elucidate their function, and disseminate the IDG-related resources and data to the greater scientific community.
How to cite: CCRL2-Tango was a gift from Bryan Roth (Addgene plasmid # 66246 ; http://n2t.net/addgene:66246 ; RRID:Addgene_66246)
