[The description below was written by a language model from this plasmid's Addgene catalogue record.]
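Description:
CCRL2-Tango is a mammalian expression plasmid from the PRESTO-Tango collection, a set of G protein-coupled receptor constructs built for parallel screening of the human GPCRome by transcriptional readout. It is based on an "empty Tango" backbone that was itself derived from pcDNA3.1(+). The plasmid is maintained at high copy in E. coli under ampicillin selection and carries a neomycin resistance marker, so transfected mammalian cells can be selected with G418. The record provides catalogue fields only, with no feature table, so the origins of replication and polyadenylation signals are not itemised.

The insert is the human CCRL2 coding sequence (also known as ACKR5, CRAM or HCR), about 1 kb, cloned by restriction enzymes with NotI at the 5′ end and expressed from the CMV promoter. The backbone supplies an N-terminal FLAG tag, which can be used to detect the receptor. The depositor's comments indicate that a tTA transcriptional activator sequence lies downstream of the receptor, consistent with the Tango design, in which arrestin translocation to the activated receptor leads to transcriptional activation of a reporter. The record does not list the other elements linking the receptor to tTA. The depositor also notes that most vectors in the series carry an XbaI site rather than XhoI downstream of tTA, so the identity of the 3′ site in this plasmid is uncertain.

The construct is intended for arrestin-recruitment assays to profile ligands at CCRL2. It was generated under a programme that develops tools for understudied members of commonly drug-targeted protein families.
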