>Addgene plasmid #66246 | CCRL2-Tango | depositor partial sequence | sequence record 113105 | empty Tango
GACGGATCGGGAGATCTCCCGATCCCCTATGGTGCACTCTCAGTACAATCTGCTCTGATGCCGCATAGTT
AAGCCAGTATCTGCTCCCTGCTTGTGTGTTGGAGGTCGCTGAGTAGTGCGCGAGCAAAATTTAAGCTACA
ACAAGGCAAGGCTTGACCGACAATTGCATGAAGAATCTGCTTAGGGTTAGGCGTTTTGCGCTGCTTCGCG
ATGTACGGGCCAGATATACGCGTTGACATTGATTATTGACTAGTTATTAATAGTAATCAATTACGGGGTC
ATTAGTTCATAGCCCATATATGGAGTTCCGCGTTACATAACTTACGGTAAATGGCCCGCCTGGCTGACCG
CCCAACGACCCCCGCCCATTGACGTCAATAATGACGTATGTTCCCATAGTAACGCCAATAGGGACTTTCC
ATTGACGTCAATGGGTGGAGTATTTACGGTAAACTGCCCACTTGGCAGTACATCAAGTGTATCATATGCC
AAGTACGCCCCCTATTGACGTCAATGACGGTAAATGGCCCGCCTGGCATTATGCCCAGTACATGACCTTA
TGGGACTTTCCTACTTGGCAGTACATCTACGTATTAGTCATCGCTATTACCATGGTGATGCGGTTTTGGC
AGTACATCAATGGGCGTGGATAGCGGTTTGACTCACGGGGATTTCCAAGTCTCCACCCCATTGACGTCAA
TGGGAGTTTGTTTTGGCACCAAAATCAACGGGACTTTCCAAAATGTCGTAACAACTCCGCCCCATTGACG
CAAATGGGCGGTAGGCGTGTACGGTGGGAGGTCTATATAAGCAGAGCTCTCTGGCTAACTAGAGAACCCA
CTGCTTACTGGCTTATCGAAATTAATACGACTCACTATAGGGAGACCCAAGCTGGCTAGCGTTTAAACTT
AAGCTTGGTACCGAGCTCGGATCCACTAGTCCAGTGTGGTGGAATTCTGCAGATATCCAGCACAGTGGCG
GCCGCGCCACCATGAAGACGATCATCGCCCTGAGCTACATCTTCTGCCTGGTATTCGCCGACTACAAGGA
CGATGATGACGCCAGCATCGATACCGGTGGACGCACCCCACCCAGCCTGGGTCCCCAAGATGAGTCCTGC
ACCACCGCCAGCTCCTCCCTGGCCAAGGACACTTCATCGACCGGTGAGAACCTGTACTTCCAGCTAAGAT
TAGATAAAAGTAAAGTGATTAACAGCGCATTAGAGCTGCTTAATGAGGTCGGAATCGAAGGTTTAACAAC
CCGTAAACTCGCCCAGAAGCTAGGTGTAGAGCAGCCTACATTGTATTGGCATGTAAAAAATAAGCGGGCT
TTGCTCGACGCCTTAGCCATTGAGATGTTAGATAGGCACCATACTCACTTTTGCCCTTTAGAAGGGGAAA
GCTGGCAAGATTTTTTACGTAATAACGCTAAAAGTTTTAGATGTGCTTTACTAAGTCATCGCGATGGAGC
AAAAGTACATTTAGGTACACGGCCTACAGAAAAACAGTATGAAACTCTCGAAAATCAATTAGCCTTTTTA
TGCCAACAAGGTTTTTCACTAGAGAATGCATTATATGCACTCAGCGCTGTGGGGCATTTTACTTTAGGTT
GCGTATTGGAAGATCAAGAGCATCAAGTCGCTAAAGAAGAAAGGGAAACACCTACTACTGATAGTATGCC
GCCATTATTACGACAAGCTATCGAATTATTTGATCACCAAGGTGCAGAGCCAGCCTTCTTATTCGGCCTT
GAATTGATCATATGCGGATTAGAAAAACAACTTAAATGTGAAAGTGGGTCCGCGTACAGCCGCGCGCGTA
CGAAAAACAATTACGGGTCTACCATCGAGGGCCTGCTCGATCTCCCGGACGACGACGCCCCCGAAGAGGC
GGGGCTGGCGGCTCCGCGCCTGTCCTTTCTCCCCGCGGGACACACGCGCAGACTGTCGACGGCCCCCCCG
ACCGATGTCAGCCTGGGGGACGAGCTCCACTTAGACGGCGAGGACGTGGCGATGGCGCATGCCGACGCGC
TAGACGATTTCGATCTGGACATGTTGGGGGACGGGGATTCCCCGGGTCCGGGATTTACCCCCCACGACTC
CGCCCCCTACGGCGCTCTGGATATGGCCGACTTCGAGTTTGAGCAGATGTTTACCGATGCCCTTGGAATT
GACGAGTACGGTGGGTAGCTCGAGTCTAGAGGGCCCGTTTAAACCCGCTGATCAGCCTCGACTGTGCCTT
CTAGTTGCCAGCCATCTGTTGTTTGCCCCTCCCCCGTGCCTTCCTTGACCCTGGAAGGTGCCACTCCCAC
TGTCCTTTCCTAATAAAATGAGGAAATTGCATCGCATTGTCTGAGTAGGTGTCATTCTATTCTGGGGGGT
GGGGTGGGGCAGGACAGCAAGGGGGAGGATTGGGAAGACAATAGCAGGCATGCTGGGGATGCGGTGGGCT
CTATGGCTTCTGAGGCGGAAAGAACCAGCTGGGGCTCTAGGGGGTATCCCC
[124 nt withheld, positions 2502-2625]
C
[91 nt withheld, positions 2627-2717]
A
[49 nt withheld, positions 2719-2767]
CCTTTGACGTTGGAGTCCACGTTCTTT
[37 nt withheld, positions 2795-2831]
ACCCTATCTCGGTCTATTCTTTTGATTTATAAGGGATTTTGCCGATTTCGGCCTATTGGTTAAAAAATGA
GCTGATTTAACAAAAATTTAACGCGAATTAATTCTGTGGAATGTGTGTCAGTTAGGGTGTGGAAAGTCCC
CAGGCTCCCCAGCAGGCAGAAGTATGCAAAGCATGCATCTCAATTAGTCAGCAACCAGGTGTGGAAAGTC
CCCAGGCTCCCCAGCAGGCAGAAGTATGCAAAGCATGCATCTCAATTAGTCAGCAACCATAGTCCCGCCC
CTAACTCCGCCCATCCCGCCCCTAACTCCGCCCAGTTCCGCCCATTCTCCGCCCCATGGCTGACTAATTT
TTTTTATTTATGCAGAGGCCGAGGCCGCCTCTGCCTCTGAGCTATTCCAGAAGTAGTGAGGAGGCTTTTT
TGGAGGCCTAGGCTTTTGCAAAAAGCTCCCGGGAGCTTGTATATCCATTTTCGGATCTGATCAAGAGACA
GGATGAGGATCGTTTCGCATGATTGAACAAGATGGATTGCACGCAGGTTCTCCGGCCGCTTGGGTGGAGA
GGCTATTCGGCTATGACTGGGCACAACAGACAATCGGCTGCTCTGATGCCGCCGTGTTCCGGCTGTCAGC
GCAGGGGCGCCCGGTTCTTTTTGTCAAGACCGACCTGTCCGGTGCCCTGAATGAACTGCAGGACGAGGCA
GCGCGGCTATCGTGGCTGGCCACGACGGGCGTTCCTTGCGCAGCTGTGCTCGACGTTGTCACTGAAGCGG
GAAGGGACTGGCTGCTATTGGGCGAAGTGCCGGGGCAGGATCTCCTGTCATCTCACCTTGCTCCTGCCGA
GAAAGTATCCATCATGGCTGATGCAATGCGGCGGCTGCATACGCTTGATCCGGCTACCTGCCCATTCGAC
CACCAAGCGAAACATCGCATCGAGCGAGCACGTACTCGGATGGAAGCCGGTCTTGTCGATCAGGATGATC
TGGACGAAGAGCATCAGGGGCTCGCGCCAGCCGAACTGTTCGCCAGGCTCAAGGCGCGCATGCCCGACGG
CGAGGATCTCGTCGTGACCCATGGCGATGCCTGCTTGCCGAATATCATGGTGGAAAATGGCCGCTTTTCT
GGATTCATCGACTGTGGCCGGCTGGGTGTGGCGGACCGCTATCAGGACATAGCGTTGGCTACCCGTGATA
TTGCTGAAGAGCTTGGCGGCGAATGGGCTGACCGCTTCCTCGTGCTTTACGGTATCGCCGCTCCCGATTC
GCAGCGCATCGCCTTCTATCGCCTTCTTGACGAGTTCTTCTGAGCGGGACTCTGGGGTTCGAAATGACCG
ACCAAGCGACGCCCAACCTGCCATCACGAGATTTCGATTCCACCGCCGCCTTCTATGAAAGGTTGGGCTT
CGGAATCGTTTTCCGGGACGCCGGCTGGATGATCCTCCAGCGCGGGGATCTCATGCTGGAGTTCTTCGCC
CACCCCAACTTGTTTATTGCAGCTTATAATGGTTACAAATAAAGCAATAGCATCACAAATTTCACAAATA
AAGCATTTTTTTCACTGCATTCTAGTTGTGGTTTGTCCAAACTCATCAATGTATCTTATCATGTCTGTAT
ACCGTCGACCTCTAGCTAGAGCTTGGCGTAATCATGGTCATAGCTGTTTCCTGTGTGAAATTGTTATCCG
CTCACAATTCCACACAACATACGAGCCGGAAGCATAAAGTGTAAAGCCTGGGGTGCCTAATGAGTGAGCT
AACTCACATTAATTGCGTTGCGCTCACTGCCCGCTTTCCAGTCGGGAAACCTGTCGTGCCAGCTGCATTA
ATGAATCGGCCAACGCGCGGGGAGAGGCGGTTTGCGTATTGGGCGCTCTTCCGCTTCCTCGCTCACTGAC
TCGCTGCGCTCGGTCGTTCGGCTGCGGCGAGCGGTATCAGCTCACTCAAAGGCGGTAATACGGTTATCCA
CAGAATCAGGGGATAACGCAGGAAAGAACATGTGAGCAAAAGGCCAGCAAAAGGCCAGGAACCGTAAAAA
GGCCGCGTTGCTGGCGTTTTTCCATAGGCTCCGCCCCCCTGACGAGCATCACAAAAATCGACGCTCAAGT
CAGAGGTGGCGAAACCCGACAGGACTATAAAGATACCAGGCGTTTCCCCCTGGAAGCTCCCTCGTGCGCT
CTCCTGTTCCGACCCTGCCGCTTACCGGATACCTGTCCGCCTTTCTCCCTTCGGGAAGCGTGGCGCTTTC
TCATAGCTCACGCTGTAGGTATCTCAGTTCGGTGTAGGTCGTTCGCTCCAAGCTGGGCTGTGTGCACGAA
CCCCCCGTTCAGCCCGACCGCTGCGCCTTATCCGGTAACTATCGTCTTGAGTCCAACCCGGTAAGACACG
ACTTATCGCCACTGGCAGCAGCCACTGGTAACAGGATTAGCAGAGCGAGGTATGTAGGCGGTGCTACAGA
GTTCTTGAAGTGGTGGCCTAACTACGGCTACACTAGAAGAACAGTATTTGGTATCTGCGCTCTGCTGAAG
CCAGTTACCTTCGGAAAAAGAGTTGGTAGCTCTTGATCCGGCAAACAAACCACCGCTGGTAGCGGTTTTT
TTGTTTGCAAGCAGCAGATTACGCGCAGAAAAAAAGGATCTCAAGAAGATCCTTTGATCTTTTCTACGGG
GTCTGACGCTCAGTGGAACGAAAACTCACGTTAAGGGATTTTGGTCATGAGATTATCAAAAAGGATCTTC
ACCTAGATCCTTTTAAATTAAAAATGAAGTTTTAAATCAATCTAAAGTATATATGAGTAAACTTGGTCTG
ACAGTTACCAATGCTTAATCAGTGAGGCACCTATCTCAGCGATCTGTCTATTTCGTTCATCCATAGTTGC
CTGACTCCCCGTCGTGTAGATAACTACGATACGGGAGGGCTTACCATCTGGCCCCAGTGCTGCAATGATA
CCGCGAGACCCACGCTCACCGGCTCCAGATTTATCAGCAATAAACCAGCCAGCCGGAAGGGCCGAGCGCA
GAAGTGGTCCTGCAACTTTATCCGCCTCCATCCAGTCTATTAATTGTTGCCGGGAAGCTAGAGTAAGTAG
TTCGCCAGTTAATAGTTTGCGCAACGTTGTTGCCATTGCTACAGGCATCGTGGTGTCACGCTCGTCGTTT
GGTATGGCTTCATTCAGCTCCGGTTCCCAACGATCAAGGCGAGTTACATGATCCCCCATGTTGTGCAAAA
AAGCGGTTAGCTCCTTCGGTCCTCCGATCGTTGTCAGAAGTAAGTTGGCCGCAGTGTTATCACTCATGGT
TATGGCAGCACTGCATAATTCTCTTACTGTCATGCCATCCGTAAGATGCTTTTCTGTGACTGGTGAGTAC
TCAACCAAGTCATTCTGAGAATAGTGTATGCGGCGACCGAGTTGCTCTTGCCCGGCGTCAATACGGGATA
ATACCGCGCCACATAGCAGAACTTTAAAAGTGCTCATCATTGGAAAACGTTCTTCGGGGCGAAAACTCTC
AAGGATCTTACCGCTGTTGAGATCCAGTTCGATGTAACCCACTCGTGCACCCAACTGATCTTCAGCATCT
TTTACTTTCACCAGCGTTTCTGGGTGAGCAAAAACAGGAAGGCAAAATGCCGCAAAAAAGGGAATAAGGG
CGACACGGAAATGTTGAATACTCATACTCTTCCTTTTTCAATATTATTGAAGCATTTATCAGGGTTATTG
TCTCATGAGCGGATACATATTTGAATGTATTTAGAAAAATAAACAAATAGGGGTTCCGCGCACATTTCCC
CGAAAAGTGCCACCTGACGTC
