>Addgene plasmid #66246 | CCRL2-Tango | depositor partial sequence | sequence record 113106 | CCRL2
ATGGCCAATTATACGCTGGCGCCTGAGGATGAATACGATGTGCTGATTGAGGGTGAACTGGAAAGCGACG
AAGCCGAACAATGTGATAAGTATGACGCACAGGCTCTCTCCGCTCAGCTTGTCCCCAGCCTCTGTTCAGC
CGTCTTTGTGATCGGAGTCCTGGACAATCTGTTGGTGGTGCTCATACTTGTGAAGTACAAGGGCCTGAAG
CGCGTCGAGAACATTTACCTGCTGAATCTGGCTGTGTCCAATCTGTGTTTTCTGCTGACCTTGCCATTCT
GGGCTCACGCTGGGGGCGACCCAATGTGTAAGATTTTGATAGGACTGTACTTCGTGGGACTTTATTCTGA
GACGTTTTTCAATTGCTTGCTCACCGTCCAACGGTACCTGGTTTTCCTGCACAAAGGTAACTTTTTCTCT
GCCAGGAGACGAGTGCCGTGCGGTATAATTACAAGCGTTTTGGCGTGGGTTACGGCGATCCTGGCAACCC
TGCCCGAGTTCGTGGTCTATAAGCCTCAAATGGAGGATCAAAAGTACAAATGCGCCTTTTCTCGGACACC
TTTCCTTCCGGCAGACGAGACCTTCTGGAAGCACTTTCTTACCCTTAAAATGAATATTTCCGTACTGGTG
TTGCCACTGTTCATCTTTACATTTCTGTATGTGCAAATGAGAAAGACACTTCGATTTAGAGAGCAGCGAT
ATTCTCTGTTTAAGCTGGTGTTTGCAATAATGGTCGTGTTCTTGCTGATGTGGGCACCCTATAATATTGC
GTTCTTCCTTTCCACTTTTAAGGAGCATTTTTCACTGAGCGACTGCAAGAGCAGCTACAACCTGGACAAG
TCCGTCCACATCACCAAACTTATTGCCACAACACACTGTTGCATCAATCCCCTCCTGTACGCCTTCCTGG
ACGGGACGTTTTCCAAGTATCTGTGCAGATGTTTCCACCTGAGATCTAACACCCCTTTGCAGCCCAGGGG
TCAGAGCGCCCAGGGCACCTCACGGGAGGAGCCCGACCATAGTACAGAAGTG
