>Addgene plasmid #66246 | CCRL2-Tango | addgene partial sequence | sequence record 117389 | CMV-F 5'-CGCAAATGGGCGGTAGGCGTG-3'
TCTCTGGCTAACTAGAGAACCCACTGCTTACTGGCTTATCGAAATTAATACGACTCACTATAGGGAGACC
CAAGCTGGCTAGCGTTTAAACTTAAGCTTGGTACCGAGCTCGGATCCACTAGTCCAGTGTGGTGGAATTC
TGCAGATATCCAGCACAGTGGCGGCCGCGCCACCATGAAGACGATCATCGCCCTGAGCTACATCTTCTGC
CTGGTATTCGCCGACTACAAGGACGATGATGACGCCAGCATCGATATGGCCAATTATACGCTGGCGCCTG
AGGATGAATACGATGTGCTGATTGAGGGTGAACTGGAAAGCGACGAAGCCGAACAATGTGATAAGTATGA
CGCACAGGCTCTCTCCGCTCAGCTTGTCCCCAGCCTCTGTTCAGCCGTCTTTGTGATCGGAGTCCTGGAC
AATCTGTTGGTGGTGCTCATACTTGTGAAGTACAAGGGCCTGAAGCGCGTCGAGAACATTTACCTGCTGA
ATCTGGCTGTGTCCAATCTGTGTTTTCTGCTGACCTTGCCATTCTGGGCTCACGCTGGGGGCGACCCAAT
GTGTAAGATTTTGATAGGACTGTACTTCGTGGGACTTTATTCTGAGACGTTTTTCAATTGCTTGCTCACC
GTCCAACGGTACCTGGTTTTCCTGCACAAAGGTAACTTTTTCTCTGCCAGGAGACGAGTGCCGTGCGGTA
TAATTACAAGCGTTTTGGCGTGGGTTACGGCGATCCTGGCAACCCTGCCCGAGTTCGTGGTCTATAAGCC
TCAAATGGAGGATCAAAAGTACAAATGCGCCTTTTCTCGGACACCTTTCCTTCCGGCAGACGAGACCTTC
TGGAAGCACTTTCTTACCCTTAAAATGAA
