>Addgene plasmid #66246 | CCRL2-Tango | addgene partial sequence | sequence record 118050 | Tet-R 5'-GGCGAGTTTACGGGTTGTTA-3'
CTCTAATGCGCTGTTAATCACTTTACTTTTATCTAATCTTAGCTGGAAGTACAGGTTCTCACCGGTCGAT
GAAGTGTCCTTGGCCAGGGAGGAGCTGGCGGTGGTGCAGGACTCATCTTGGGGACCCAGGCTGGGTGGGG
TGCGTCCACCGGTATCGATCACTTCTGTACTATGGTCGGGCTCCTCCCGTGAGGTGCCCTGGGCGCTCTG
ACCCCTGGGCTGCAAAGGGGTGTTAGATCTCAGGTGGAAACATCTGCACAGATACTTGGAAAACGTCCCG
TCCAGGAAGGCGTACAGGAGGGGATTGATGCAACAGTGTGTTGTGGCAATAAGTTTGGTGATGTGGACGG
ACTTGTCCAGGTTGTAGCTGCTCTTGCAGTCGCTCAGTGAAAAATGCTCCTTAAAAGTGGAAAGGAAGAA
CGCAATATTATAGGGTGCCCACATCAGCAAGAACACGACCATTATTGCAAACACCAGCTTAAACAGAGAA
TATCGCTGCTCTCTAAATCGAAGTGTCTTTCTCATTTGCACATACAGAAATGTAAAGATGAACAGTGGCA
ACACCAGTACGGAAATATTCATTTTAAGGGTAAGAAAGTGCTTCCAGAAGGTC
